>Addgene plasmid #170301 | LentiCRISPRv2puro-Ptgs2_Balbc | depositor full sequence | sequence record 330099 | LentiCRISPRv2puro-Ptgs2_Balbc sequence 13013 bps
GTCGACGGATCGGGAGATCTCCCGATCCCCTATGGTGCACTCTCAGTACAATCTGCTCTGATGCCGCATA
GTTAAGCCAGTATCTGCTCCCTGCTTGTGTGTTGGAGGTCGCTGAGTAGTGCGCGAGCAAAATTTAAGCT
ACAACAAGGCAAGGCTTGACCGACAATTGCATGAAGAATCTGCTTAGGGTTAGGCGTTTTGCGCTGCTTC
GCGATGTACGGGCCAGATATACGCGTTGACATTGATTATTGACTAGTTATTAATAGTAATCAATTACGGG
GTCATTAGTTCATAGCCCATATATGGAGTTCCGCGTTACATAACTTACGGTAAATGGCCCGCCTGGCTGA
CCGCCCAACGACCCCCGCCCATTGACGTCAATAATGACGTATGTTCCCATAGTAACGCCAATAGGGACTT
TCCATTGACGTCAATGGGTGGAGTATTTACGGTAAACTGCCCACTTGGCAGTACATCAAGTGTATCATAT
GCCAAGTACGCCCCCTATTGACGTCAATGACGGTAAATGGCCCGCCTGGCATTATGCCCAGTACATGACC
TTATGGGACTTTCCTACTTGGCAGTACATCTACGTATTAGTCATCGCTATTACCATGGTGATGCGGTTTT
GGCAGTACATCAATGGGCGTGGATAGCGGTTTGACTCACGGGGATTTCCAAGTCTCCACCCCATTGACGT
CAATGGGAGTTTGTTTTGGCACCAAAATCAACGGGACTTTCCAAAATGTCGTAACAACTCCGCCCCATTG
ACGCAAATGGGCGGTAGGCGTGTACGGTGGGAGGTCTATATAAGCAGCGCGTTTTGCCTGTACTGGGTCT
CTCTGGTTAGACCAGATCTGAGCCTGGGAGCTCTCTGGCTAACTAGGGAACCCACTGCTTAAGCCTCAAT
AAAGCTTGCCTTGAGTGCTTCAAGTAGTGTGTGCCCGTCTGTTGTGTGACTCTGGTAACTAGAGATCCCT
CAGACCCTTTTAGTCAGTGTGGAAAATCTCTAGCAGTGGCGCCCGAACAGGGACTTGAAAGCGAAAGGGA
AACCAGAGGAGCTCTCTCGACGCAGGACTCGGCTTGCTGAAGCGCGCACGGCAAGAGGCGAGGGGCGGCG
ACTGGTGAGTACGCCAAAAATTTTGACTAGCGGAGGCTAGAAGGAGAGAGATGGGTGCGAGAGCGTCAGT
ATTAAGCGGGGGAGAATTAGATCGCGATGGGAAAAAATTCGGTTAAGGCCAGGGGGAAAGAAAAAATATA
AATTAAAACATATAGTATGGGCAAGCAGGGAGCTAGAACGATTCGCAGTTAATCCTGGCCTGTTAGAAAC
ATCAGAAGGCTGTAGACAAATACTGGGACAGCTACAACCATCCCTTCAGACAGGATCAGAAGAACTTAGA
TCATTATATAATACAGTAGCAACCCTCTATTGTGTGCATCAAAGGATAGAGATAAAAGACACCAAGGAAG
CTTTAGACAAGATAGAGGAAGAGCAAAACAAAAGTAAGACCACCGCACAGCAAGCGGCCGCTGATCTTCA
GACCTGGAGGAGGAGATATGAGGGACAATTGGAGAAGTGAATTATATAAATATAAAGTAGTAAAAATTGA
ACCATTAGGAGTAGCACCCACCAAGGCAAAGAGAAGAGTGGTGCAGAGAGAAAAAAGAGCAGTGGGAATA
GGAGCTTTGTTCCTTGGGTTCTTGGGAGCAGCAGGAAGCACTATGGGCGCAGCGTCAATGACGCTGACGG
TACAGGCCAGACAATTATTGTCTGGTATAGTGCAGCAGCAGAACAATTTGCTGAGGGCTATTGAGGCGCA
ACAGCATCTGTTGCAACTCACAGTCTGGGGCATCAAGCAGCTCCAGGCAAGAATCCTGGCTGTGGAAAGA
TACCTAAAGGATCAACAGCTCCTGGGGATTTGGGGTTGCTCTGGAAAACTCATTTGCACCACTGCTGTGC
CTTGGAATGCTAGTTGGAGTAATAAATCTCTGGAACAGATTTGGAATCACACGACCTGGATGGAGTGGGA
CAGAGAAATTAACAATTACACAAGCTTAATACACTCCTTAATTGAAGAATCGCAAAACCAGCAAGAAAAG
AATGAACAAGAATTATTGGAATTAGATAAATGGGCAAGTTTGTGGAATTGGTTTAACATAACAAATTGGC
TGTGGTATATAAAATTATTCATAATGATAGTAGGAGGCTTGGTAGGTTTAAGAATAGTTTTTGCTGTACT
TTCTATAGTGAATAGAGTTAGGCAGGGATATTCACCATTATCGTTTCAGACCCACCTCCCAACCCCGAGG
GGACCCGACAGGCCCGAAGGAATAGAAGAAGAAGGTGGAGAGAGAGACAGAGACAGATCCATTCGATTAG
TGAACGGATCGGCACTGCGTGCGCCAATTCTGCAGACAAATGGCAGTATTCATCCACAATTTTAAAAGAA
AAGGGGGGATTGGGGGGTACAGTGCAGGGGAAAGAATAGTAGACATAATAGCAACAGACATACAAACTAA
AGAATTACAAAAACAAATTACAAAAATTCAAAATTTTCGGGTTTATTACAGGGACAGCAGAGATCCAGTT
TGGTTAATTAAGGTACCGAGGGCCTATTTCCCATGATTCCTTCATATTTGCATATACGATACAAGGCTGT
TAGAGAGATAATTAGAATTAATTTGACTGTAAACACAAAGATATTAGTACAAAATACGTGACGTAGAAAG
TAATAATTTCTTGGGTAGTTTGCAGTTTTAAAATTATGTTTTAAAATGGACTATCATATGCTTACCGTAA
CTTGAAAGTATTTCGATTTCTTGGCTTTATATATCTTGTGGAAAGGACGAAACACCGTCCAATCCATGTC
AAAACCGGTTTTAGAGCTAGAAATAGCAAGTTAAAATAAGGCTAGTCCGTTATCAACTTGAAAAAGTGGC
ACCGAGTCGGTGCTTTTTTGAATTCGCTAGCTAGGTCTTGAAAGGAGTGGGAATTGGCTCCGGTGCCCGT
CAGTGGGCAGAGCGCACATCGCCCACAGTCCCCGAGAAGTTGGGGGGAGGGGTCGGCAATTGATCCGGTG
CCTAGAGAAGGTGGCGCGGGGTAAACTGGGAAAGTGATGTCGTGTACTGGCTCCGCCTTTTTCCCGAGGG
TGGGGGAGAACCGTATATAAGTGCAGTAGTCGCCGTGAACGTTCTTTTTCGCAACGGGTTTGCCGCCAGA
ACACAGGACCGGTTCTAGAGCGCTGCCACCATGGACAAGAAGTACAGCATCGGCCTGGACATCGGCACCA
ACTCTGTGGGCTGGGCCGTGATCACCGACGAGTACAAGGTGCCCAGCAAGAAATTCAAGGTGCTGGGCAA
CACCGACCGGCACAGCATCAAGAAGAACCTGATCGGAGCCCTGCTGTTCGACAGCGGCGAAACAGCCGAG
GCCACCCGGCTGAAGAGAACCGCCAGAAGAAGATACACCAGACGGAAGAACCGGATCTGCTATCTGCAAG
AGATCTTCAGCAACGAGATGGCCAAGGTGGACGACAGCTTCTTCCACAGACTGGAAGAGTCCTTCCTGGT
GGAAGAGGATAAGAAGCACGAGCGGCACCCCATCTTCGGCAACATCGTGGACGAGGTGGCCTACCACGAG
AAGTACCCCACCATCTACCACCTGAGAAAGAAACTGGTGGACAGCACCGACAAGGCCGACCTGCGGCTGA
TCTATCTGGCCCTGGCCCACATGATCAAGTTCCGGGGCCACTTCCTGATCGAGGGCGACCTGAACCCCGA
CAACAGCGACGTGGACAAGCTGTTCATCCAGCTGGTGCAGACCTACAACCAGCTGTTCGAGGAAAACCCC
ATCAACGCCAGCGGCGTGGACGCCAAGGCCATCCTGTCTGCCAGACTGAGCAAGAGCAGACGGCTGGAAA
ATCTGATCGCCCAGCTGCCCGGCGAGAAGAAGAATGGCCTGTTCGGAAACCTGATTGCCCTGAGCCTGGG
CCTGACCCCCAACTTCAAGAGCAACTTCGACCTGGCCGAGGATGCCAAACTGCAGCTGAGCAAGGACACC
TACGACGACGACCTGGACAACCTGCTGGCCCAGATCGGCGACCAGTACGCCGACCTGTTTCTGGCCGCCA
AGAACCTGTCCGACGCCATCCTGCTGAGCGACATCCTGAGAGTGAACACCGAGATCACCAAGGCCCCCCT
GAGCGCCTCTATGATCAAGAGATACGACGAGCACCACCAGGACCTGACCCTGCTGAAAGCTCTCGTGCGG
CAGCAGCTGCCTGAGAAGTACAAAGAGATTTTCTTCGACCAGAGCAAGAACGGCTACGCCGGCTACATTG
ACGGCGGAGCCAGCCAGGAAGAGTTCTACAAGTTCATCAAGCCCATCCTGGAAAAGATGGACGGCACCGA
GGAACTGCTCGTGAAGCTGAACAGAGAGGACCTGCTGCGGAAGCAGCGGACCTTCGACAACGGCAGCATC
CCCCACCAGATCCACCTGGGAGAGCTGCACGCCATTCTGCGGCGGCAGGAAGATTTTTACCCATTCCTGA
AGGACAACCGGGAAAAGATCGAGAAGATCCTGACCTTCCGCATCCCCTACTACGTGGGCCCTCTGGCCAG
GGGAAACAGCAGATTCGCCTGGATGACCAGAAAGAGCGAGGAAACCATCACCCCCTGGAACTTCGAGGAA
GTGGTGGACAAGGGCGCTTCCGCCCAGAGCTTCATCGAGCGGATGACCAACTTCGATAAGAACCTGCCCA
ACGAGAAGGTGCTGCCCAAGCACAGCCTGCTGTACGAGTACTTCACCGTGTATAACGAGCTGACCAAAGT
GAAATACGTGACCGAGGGAATGAGAAAGCCCGCCTTCCTGAGCGGCGAGCAGAAAAAGGCCATCGTGGAC
CTGCTGTTCAAGACCAACCGGAAAGTGACCGTGAAGCAGCTGAAAGAGGACTACTTCAAGAAAATCGAGT
GCTTCGACTCCGTGGAAATCTCCGGCGTGGAAGATCGGTTCAACGCCTCCCTGGGCACATACCACGATCT
GCTGAAAATTATCAAGGACAAGGACTTCCTGGACAATGAGGAAAACGAGGACATTCTGGAAGATATCGTG
CTGACCCTGACACTGTTTGAGGACAGAGAGATGATCGAGGAACGGCTGAAAACCTATGCCCACCTGTTCG
ACGACAAAGTGATGAAGCAGCTGAAGCGGCGGAGATACACCGGCTGGGGCAGGCTGAGCCGGAAGCTGAT
CAACGGCATCCGGGACAAGCAGTCCGGCAAGACAATCCTGGATTTCCTGAAGTCCGACGGCTTCGCCAAC
AGAAACTTCATGCAGCTGATCCACGACGACAGCCTGACCTTTAAAGAGGACATCCAGAAAGCCCAGGTGT
CCGGCCAGGGCGATAGCCTGCACGAGCACATTGCCAATCTGGCCGGCAGCCCCGCCATTAAGAAGGGCAT
CCTGCAGACAGTGAAGGTGGTGGACGAGCTCGTGAAAGTGATGGGCCGGCACAAGCCCGAGAACATCGTG
ATCGAAATGGCCAGAGAGAACCAGACCACCCAGAAGGGACAGAAGAACAGCCGCGAGAGAATGAAGCGGA
TCGAAGAGGGCATCAAAGAGCTGGGCAGCCAGATCCTGAAAGAACACCCCGTGGAAAACACCCAGCTGCA
GAACGAGAAGCTGTACCTGTACTACCTGCAGAATGGGCGGGATATGTACGTGGACCAGGAACTGGACATC
AACCGGCTGTCCGACTACGATGTGGACCATATCGTGCCTCAGAGCTTTCTGAAGGACGACTCCATCGACA
ACAAGGTGCTGACCAGAAGCGACAAGAACCGGGGCAAGAGCGACAACGTGCCCTCCGAAGAGGTCGTGAA
GAAGATGAAGAACTACTGGCGGCAGCTGCTGAACGCCAAGCTGATTACCCAGAGAAAGTTCGACAATCTG
ACCAAGGCCGAGAGAGGCGGCCTGAGCGAACTGGATAAGGCCGGCTTCATCAAGAGACAGCTGGTGGAAA
CCCGGCAGATCACAAAGCACGTGGCACAGATCCTGGACTCCCGGATGAACACTAAGTACGACGAGAATGA
CAAGCTGATCCGGGAAGTGAAAGTGATCACCCTGAAGTCCAAGCTGGTGTCCGATTTCCGGAAGGATTTC
CAGTTTTACAAAGTGCGCGAGATCAACAACTACCACCACGCCCACGACGCCTACCTGAACGCCGTCGTGG
GAACCGCCCTGATCAAAAAGTACCCTAAGCTGGAAAGCGAGTTCGTGTACGGCGACTACAAGGTGTACGA
CGTGCGGAAGATGATCGCCAAGAGCGAGCAGGAAATCGGCAAGGCTACCGCCAAGTACTTCTTCTACAGC
AACATCATGAACTTTTTCAAGACCGAGATTACCCTGGCCAACGGCGAGATCCGGAAGCGGCCTCTGATCG
AGACAAACGGCGAAACCGGGGAGATCGTGTGGGATAAGGGCCGGGATTTTGCCACCGTGCGGAAAGTGCT
GAGCATGCCCCAAGTGAATATCGTGAAAAAGACCGAGGTGCAGACAGGCGGCTTCAGCAAAGAGTCTATC
CTGCCCAAGAGGAACAGCGATAAGCTGATCGCCAGAAAGAAGGACTGGGACCCTAAGAAGTACGGCGGCT
TCGACAGCCCCACCGTGGCCTATTCTGTGCTGGTGGTGGCCAAAGTGGAAAAGGGCAAGTCCAAGAAACT
GAAGAGTGTGAAAGAGCTGCTGGGGATCACCATCATGGAAAGAAGCAGCTTCGAGAAGAATCCCATCGAC
TTTCTGGAAGCCAAGGGCTACAAAGAAGTGAAAAAGGACCTGATCATCAAGCTGCCTAAGTACTCCCTGT
TCGAGCTGGAAAACGGCCGGAAGAGAATGCTGGCCTCTGCCGGCGAACTGCAGAAGGGAAACGAACTGGC
CCTGCCCTCCAAATATGTGAACTTCCTGTACCTGGCCAGCCACTATGAGAAGCTGAAGGGCTCCCCCGAG
GATAATGAGCAGAAACAGCTGTTTGTGGAACAGCACAAGCACTACCTGGACGAGATCATCGAGCAGATCA
GCGAGTTCTCCAAGAGAGTGATCCTGGCCGACGCTAATCTGGACAAAGTGCTGTCCGCCTACAACAAGCA
CCGGGATAAGCCCATCAGAGAGCAGGCCGAGAATATCATCCACCTGTTTACCCTGACCAATCTGGGAGCC
CCTGCCGCCTTCAAGTACTTTGACACCACCATCGACCGGAAGAGGTACACCAGCACCAAAGAGGTGCTGG
ACGCCACCCTGATCCACCAGAGCATCACCGGCCTGTACGAGACACGGATCGACCTGTCTCAGCTGGGAGG
CGACAAGCGACCTGCCGCCACAAAGAAGGCTGGACAGGCTAAGAAGAAGAAAGATTACAAAGACGATGAC
GATAAGGGATCCGGCGCAACAAACTTCTCTCTGCTGAAACAAGCCGGAGATGTCGAAGAGAATCCTGGAC
CGACCGAGTACAAGCCCACGGTGCGCCTCGCCACCCGCGACGACGTCCCCAGGGCCGTACGCACCCTCGC
CGCCGCGTTCGCCGACTACCCCGCCACGCGCCACACCGTCGATCCGGACCGCCACATCGAGCGGGTCACC
GAGCTGCAAGAACTCTTCCTCACGCGCGTCGGGCTCGACATCGGCAAGGTGTGGGTCGCGGACGACGGCG
CCGCGGTGGCGGTCTGGACCACGCCGGAGAGCGTCGAAGCGGGGGCGGTGTTCGCCGAGATCGGCCCGCG
CATGGCCGAGTTGAGCGGTTCCCGGCTGGCCGCGCAGCAACAGATGGAAGGCCTCCTGGCGCCGCACCGG
CCCAAGGAGCCCGCGTGGTTCCTGGCCACCGTCGGAGTCTCGCCCGACCACCAGGGCAAGGGTCTGGGCA
GCGCCGTCGTGCTCCCCGGAGTGGAGGCGGCCGAGCGCGCCGGGGTGCCCGCCTTCCTGGAGACCTCCGC
GCCCCGCAACCTCCCCTTCTACGAGCGGCTCGGCTTCACCGTCACCGCCGACGTCGAGGTGCCCGAAGGA
CCGCGCACCTGGTGCATGACCCGCAAGCCCGGTGCCTGAACGCGTTAAGTCGACAATCAACCTCTGGATT
ACAAAATTTGTGAAAGATTGACTGGTATTCTTAACTATGTTGCTCCTTTTACGCTATGTGGATACGCTGC
TTTAATGCCTTTGTATCATGCTATTGCTTCCCGTATGGCTTTCATTTTCTCCTCCTTGTATAAATCCTGG
TTGCTGTCTCTTTATGAGGAGTTGTGGCCCGTTGTCAGGCAACGTGGCGTGGTGTGCACTGTGTTTGCTG
ACGCAACCCCCACTGGTTGGGGCATTGCCACCACCTGTCAGCTCCTTTCCGGGACTTTCGCTTTCCCCCT
CCCTATTGCCACGGCGGAACTCATCGCCGCCTGCCTTGCCCGCTGCTGGACAGGGGCTCGGCTGTTGGGC
ACTGACAATTCCGTGGTGTTGTCGGGGAAATCATCGTCCTTTCCTTGGCTGCTCGCCTGTGTTGCCACCT
GGATTCTGCGCGGGACGTCCTTCTGCTACGTCCCTTCGGCCCTCAATCCAGCGGACCTTCCTTCCCGCGG
CCTGCTGCCGGCTCTGCGGCCTCTTCCGCGTCTTCGCCTTCGCCCTCAGACGAGTCGGATCTCCCTTTGG
GCCGCCTCCCCGCGTCGACTTTAAGACCAATGACTTACAAGGCAGCTGTAGATCTTAGCCACTTTTTAAA
AGAAAAGGGGGGACTGGAAGGGCTAATTCACTCCCAACGAAGACAAGATCTGCTTTTTGCTTGTACTGGG
TCTCTCTGGTTAGACCAGATCTGAGCCTGGGAGCTCTCTGGCTAACTAGGGAACCCACTGCTTAAGCCTC
AATAAAGCTTGCCTTGAGTGCTTCAAGTAGTGTGTGCCCGTCTGTTGTGTGACTCTGGTAACTAGAGATC
CCTCAGACCCTTTTAGTCAGTGTGGAAAATCTCTAGCAGGGCCCGTTTAAACCCGCTGATCAGCCTCGAC
TGTGCCTTCTAGTTGCCAGCCATCTGTTGTTTGCCCCTCCCCCGTGCCTTCCTTGACCCTGGAAGGTGCC
ACTCCCACTGTCCTTTCCTAATAAAATGAGGAAATTGCATCGCATTGTCTGAGTAGGTGTCATTCTATTC
TGGGGGGTGGGGTGGGGCAGGACAGCAAGGGGGAGGATTGGGAAGACAATAGCAGGCATGCTGGGGATGC
GGTGGGCTCTATGGCTTCTGAGGCGGAAAGAACCAGCTGGGGCTCTAGGGGGTATCCCC
[124 nt withheld, positions 9300-9423]
C
[91 nt withheld, positions 9425-9515]
A
[49 nt withheld, positions 9517-9565]
CCTTTGACGTTGGAGTCCACGTTCTTT
[37 nt withheld, positions 9593-9629]
ACCCTATCTCGGTCTATTCTTTTGATTTATAAGGGATTTTGCCGATTTCGGCCTATTGGTTAAAAAATGA
GCTGATTTAACAAAAATTTAACGCGAATTAATTCTGTGGAATGTGTGTCAGTTAGGGTGTGGAAAGTCCC
CAGGCTCCCCAGCAGGCAGAAGTATGCAAAGCATGCATCTCAATTAGTCAGCAACCAGGTGTGGAAAGTC
CCCAGGCTCCCCAGCAGGCAGAAGTATGCAAAGCATGCATCTCAATTAGTCAGCAACCATAGTCCCGCCC
CTAACTCCGCCCATCCCGCCCCTAACTCCGCCCAGTTCCGCCCATTCTCCGCCCCATGGCTGACTAATTT
TTTTTATTTATGCAGAGGCCGAGGCCGCCTCTGCCTCTGAGCTATTCCAGAAGTAGTGAGGAGGCTTTTT
TGGAGGCCTAGGCTTTTGCAAAAAGCTCCCGGGAGCTTGTATATCCATTTTCGGATCTGATCAGCACGTG
TTGACAATTAATCATCGGCATAGTATATCGGCATAGTATAATACGACAAGGTGAGGAACTAAACCATGGC
CAAGTTGACCAGTGCCGTTCCGGTGCTCACCGCGCGCGACGTCGCCGGAGCGGTCGAGTTCTGGACCGAC
CGGCTCGGGTTCTCCCGGGACTTCGTGGAGGACGACTTCGCCGGTGTGGTCCGGGACGACGTGACCCTGT
TCATCAGCGCGGTCCAGGACCAGGTGGTGCCGGACAACACCCTGGCCTGGGTGTGGGTGCGCGGCCTGGA
CGAGCTGTACGCCGAGTGGTCGGAGGTCGTGTCCACGAACTTCCGGGACGCCTCCGGGCCGGCCATGACC
GAGATCGGCGAGCAGCCGTGGGGGCGGGAGTTCGCCCTGCGCGACCCGGCCGGCAACTGCGTGCACTTCG
TGGCCGAGGAGCAGGACTGACACGTGCTACGAGATTTCGATTCCACCGCCGCCTTCTATGAAAGGTTGGG
CTTCGGAATCGTTTTCCGGGACGCCGGCTGGATGATCCTCCAGCGCGGGGATCTCATGCTGGAGTTCTTC
GCCCACCCCAACTTGTTTATTGCAGCTTATAATGGTTACAAATAAAGCAATAGCATCACAAATTTCACAA
ATAAAGCATTTTTTTCACTGCATTCTAGTTGTGGTTTGTCCAAACTCATCAATGTATCTTATCATGTCTG
TATACCGTCGACCTCTAGCTAGAGCTTGGCGTAATCATGGTCATAGCTGTTTCCTGTGTGAAATTGTTAT
CCGCTCACAATTCCACACAACATACGAGCCGGAAGCATAAAGTGTAAAGCCTGGGGTGCCTAATGAGTGA
GCTAACTCACATTAATTGCGTTGCGCTCACTGCCCGCTTTCCAGTCGGGAAACCTGTCGTGCCAGCTGCA
TTAATGAATCGGCCAACGCGCGGGGAGAGGCGGTTTGCGTATTGGGCGCTCTTCCGCTTCCTCGCTCACT
GACTCGCTGCGCTCGGTCGTTCGGCTGCGGCGAGCGGTATCAGCTCACTCAAAGGCGGTAATACGGTTAT
CCACAGAATCAGGGGATAACGCAGGAAAGAACATGTGAGCAAAAGGCCAGCAAAAGGCCAGGAACCGTAA
AAAGGCCGCGTTGCTGGCGTTTTTCCATAGGCTCCGCCCCCCTGACGAGCATCACAAAAATCGACGCTCA
AGTCAGAGGTGGCGAAACCCGACAGGACTATAAAGATACCAGGCGTTTCCCCCTGGAAGCTCCCTCGTGC
GCTCTCCTGTTCCGACCCTGCCGCTTACCGGATACCTGTCCGCCTTTCTCCCTTCGGGAAGCGTGGCGCT
TTCTCATAGCTCACGCTGTAGGTATCTCAGTTCGGTGTAGGTCGTTCGCTCCAAGCTGGGCTGTGTGCAC
GAACCCCCCGTTCAGCCCGACCGCTGCGCCTTATCCGGTAACTATCGTCTTGAGTCCAACCCGGTAAGAC
ACGACTTATCGCCACTGGCAGCAGCCACTGGTAACAGGATTAGCAGAGCGAGGTATGTAGGCGGTGCTAC
AGAGTTCTTGAAGTGGTGGCCTAACTACGGCTACACTAGAAGAACAGTATTTGGTATCTGCGCTCTGCTG
AAGCCAGTTACCTTCGGAAAAAGAGTTGGTAGCTCTTGATCCGGCAAACAAACCACCGCTGGTAGCGGTG
GTTTTTTTGTTTGCAAGCAGCAGATTACGCGCAGAAAAAAAGGATCTCAAGAAGATCCTTTGATCTTTTC
TACGGGGTCTGACGCTCAGTGGAACGAAAACTCACGTTAAGGGATTTTGGTCATGAGATTATCAAAAAGG
ATCTTCACCTAGATCCTTTTAAATTAAAAATGAAGTTTTAAATCAATCTAAAGTATATATGAGTAAACTT
GGTCTGACAGTTACCAATGCTTAATCAGTGAGGCACCTATCTCAGCGATCTGTCTATTTCGTTCATCCAT
AGTTGCCTGACTCCCCGTCGTGTAGATAACTACGATACGGGAGGGCTTACCATCTGGCCCCAGTGCTGCA
ATGATACCGCGAGACCCACGCTCACCGGCTCCAGATTTATCAGCAATAAACCAGCCAGCCGGAAGGGCCG
AGCGCAGAAGTGGTCCTGCAACTTTATCCGCCTCCATCCAGTCTATTAATTGTTGCCGGGAAGCTAGAGT
AAGTAGTTCGCCAGTTAATAGTTTGCGCAACGTTGTTGCCATTGCTACAGGCATCGTGGTGTCACGCTCG
TCGTTTGGTATGGCTTCATTCAGCTCCGGTTCCCAACGATCAAGGCGAGTTACATGATCCCCCATGTTGT
GCAAAAAAGCGGTTAGCTCCTTCGGTCCTCCGATCGTTGTCAGAAGTAAGTTGGCCGCAGTGTTATCACT
CATGGTTATGGCAGCACTGCATAATTCTCTTACTGTCATGCCATCCGTAAGATGCTTTTCTGTGACTGGT
GAGTACTCAACCAAGTCATTCTGAGAATAGTGTATGCGGCGACCGAGTTGCTCTTGCCCGGCGTCAATAC
GGGATAATACCGCGCCACATAGCAGAACTTTAAAAGTGCTCATCATTGGAAAACGTTCTTCGGGGCGAAA
ACTCTCAAGGATCTTACCGCTGTTGAGATCCAGTTCGATGTAACCCACTCGTGCACCCAACTGATCTTCA
GCATCTTTTACTTTCACCAGCGTTTCTGGGTGAGCAAAAACAGGAAGGCAAAATGCCGCAAAAAAGGGAA
TAAGGGCGACACGGAAATGTTGAATACTCATACTCTTCCTTTTTCAATATTATTGAAGCATTTATCAGGG
TTATTGTCTCATGAGCGGATACATATTTGAATGTATTTAGAAAAATAAACAAATAGGGGTTCCGCGCACA
TTTCCCCGAAAAGTGCCACCTGAC
Features (pLannotate 1.2.2; 33 found; start..end, strand, type, name):
     31..83      -  misc_feature   bom (fragment): basis of mobility region from pBR322
    238..617     +  enhancer       CMV enhancer: human cytomegalovirus immediate early enhancer
    618..817     +  promoter       CMV promoter: human cytomegalovirus (CMV) immediate early promoter
    835..1015    +  LTR            5' LTR (truncated): truncated 5' long terminal repeat (LTR) from HIV-1
   1062..1187    +  misc_feature   HIV-1 Ψ: packaging signal of human immunodeficiency virus type 1
   1171..1534    +  CDS            HIV-1 gag (fragment): gag protein from human immunodeficiency virus 1; gag
   1680..1913    +  misc_feature   RRE: The Rev response element (RRE) of HIV-1 allows for Rev-dependent mRNA export from the nucleus to the cytoplasm.
   2290..2390    +  CDS            Rev (fragment): human immunodeficiency virus 1 (HIV-1) Rev protein; rev; enhances nuclear export of unspliced and incompletely spliced viral mRNAs
   2440..2557    +  misc_feature   cPPT/CTS: central polypurine tract and central termination sequence of HIV-1
   2608..2848    +  promoter       U6 promoter: RNA polymerase III promoter for human U6 snRNA
   2878..2953    +  misc_RNA       gRNA scaffold: guide RNA scaffold for the Streptococcus pyogenes CRISPR/Cas9 system
   2971..2989    +  CDS            small t antigen (fragment): SV40 (simian virus 40) small t antigen
   3015..3226    +  promoter       EF-1α core promoter: core promoter for human elongation factor EF-1α
   3251..7354    +  CDS            Cas9: Cas9 (Csn1) endonuclease from the Streptococcus pyogenes Type II CRISPR/Cas system generates RNA-guided double strand breaks in DNA
   7492..8089    +  CDS            PuroR (fragment): puromycin N-acetyltransferase; pac from Streptomyces; confers resistance to puromycin
   8105..8693    +  misc_feature   WPRE: woodchuck hepatitis virus posttranscriptional regulatory element
   8744..8763    +  misc_feature   cPPT/CTS (fragment): central polypurine tract and central termination sequence of HIV-1
   8765..8998    +  LTR            3' LTR (ΔU3): self-inactivating 3' long terminal repeat (LTR) from HIV-1
   9030..9254    +  polyA_signal   bGH poly(A) signal: bovine growth hormone polyadenylation signal
   9258..9279    +  promoter       SV40 promoter (fragment): SV40 enhancer and early promoter
   9300..9728    +  rep_origin     f1 ori (sequence partly withheld): f1 bacteriophage origin of replication; arrow indicates direction of (+) strand synthesis
   9742..10071   +  promoter       SV40 promoter: SV40 enhancer and early promoter
  10119..10166   +  promoter       EM7 promoter: synthetic bacterial promoter&nbsp
  10185..10559   +  CDS            BleoR: antibiotic-binding protein; Sh ble from Streptoalloteichus hindustanus; confers resistance to bleomycin, phleomycin, and Zeocin™
  10569..10694   +  CDS            ble (fragment): BLE_KLEPN - Experimental evidence at protein level: Swiss-Prot protein existence level 1. Binding protein with a strong affinity to the bleomycin family of antibiotics. Binds to CL990; an antimitotic-antibiotic compound. From Klebsiella pneumoniae.
  10689..10810   +  polyA_signal   SV40 poly(A) signal: SV40 polyadenylation signal
  10881..10903   -  protein_bind   lac operator (fragment): The lac repressor binds to the lac operator to inhibit transcription in E. coli. This inhibition can be relieved by adding lactose or isopropyl-β-D-thiogalactopyranoside (IPTG). lac repressor encoded by lacI
  10907..10937   -  promoter       lac promoter: promoter for the E. coli lac operon
  10952..10973   -  protein_bind   CAP binding site: CAP binding activates transcription in the presence of cAMP. E. coli catabolite activator protein
  10986..11078   -  CDS            lacI (fragment): lac repressor; lacI; The lac repressor binds to the lac operator to inhibit transcription in E. coli. This inhibition can be relieved by adding lactose or isopropyl-β-D-thiogalactopyranoside (IPTG).
  11261..11849   -  rep_origin     ori: high-copy-number ColE1/pMB1/pBR322/pUC origin of replication
  12020..12880   -  CDS            AmpR: β-lactamase; bla; confers resistance to ampicillin, carbenicillin, and related antibiotics
  12881..12985   -  promoter       AmpR promoter: bla
