>Addgene plasmid #170301 | LentiCRISPRv2puro-Ptgs2_Balbc | addgene full sequence | sequence record 334529 | Addgene NGS Result
GTCGACGGATCGGGAGATCTCCCGATCCCCTATGGTGCACTCTCAGTACAATCTGCTCTGATGCCGCATA
GTTAAGCCAGTATCTGCTCCCTGCTTGTGTGTTGGAGGTCGCTGAGTAGTGCGCGAGCAAAATTTAAGCT
ACAACAAGGCAAGGCTTGACCGACAATTGCATGAAGAATCTGCTTAGGGTTAGGCGTTTTGCGCTGCTTC
GCGATGTACGGGCCAGATATACGCGTTGACATTGATTATTGACTAGTTATTAATAGTAATCAATTACGGG
GTCATTAGTTCATAGCCCATATATGGAGTTCCGCGTTACATAACTTACGGTAAATGGCCCGCCTGGCTGA
CCGCCCAACGACCCCCGCCCATTGACGTCAATAATGACGTATGTTCCCATAGTAACGCCAATAGGGACTT
TCCATTGACGTCAATGGGTGGAGTATTTACGGTAAACTGCCCACTTGGCAGTACATCAAGTGTATCATAT
GCCAAGTACGCCCCCTATTGACGTCAATGACGGTAAATGGCCCGCCTGGCATTATGCCCAGTACATGACC
TTATGGGACTTTCCTACTTGGCAGTACATCTACGTATTAGTCATCGCTATTACCATGGTGATGCGGTTTT
GGCAGTACATCAATGGGCGTGGATAGCGGTTTGACTCACGGGGATTTCCAAGTCTCCACCCCATTGACGT
CAATGGGAGTTTGTTTTGGCACCAAAATCAACGGGACTTTCCAAAATGTCGTAACAACTCCGCCCCATTG
ACGCAAATGGGCGGTAGGCGTGTACGGTGGGAGGTCTATATAAGCAGCGCGTTTTGCCTGTACTGGGTCT
CTCTGGTTAGACCAGATCTGAGCCTGGGAGCTCTCTGGCTAACTAGGGAACCCACTGCTTAAGCCTCAAT
AAAGCTTGCCTTGAGTGCTTCAAGTAGTGTGTGCCCGTCTGTTGTGTGACTCTGGTAACTAGAGATCCCT
CAGACCCTTTTAGTCAGTGTGGAAAATCTCTAGCAGTGGCGCCCGAACAGGGACTTGAAAGCGAAAGGGA
AACCAGAGGAGCTCTCTCGACGCAGGACTCGGCTTGCTGAAGCGCGCACGGCAAGAGGCGAGGGGCGGCG
ACTGGTGAGTACGCCAAAAATTTTGACTAGCGGAGGCTAGAAGGAGAGAGATGGGTGCGAGAGCGTCAGT
ATTAAGCGGGGGAGAATTAGATCGCGATGGGAAAAAATTCGGTTAAGGCCAGGGGGAAAGAAAAAATATA
AATTAAAACATATAGTATGGGCAAGCAGGGAGCTAGAACGATTCGCAGTTAATCCTGGCCTGTTAGAAAC
ATCAGAAGGCTGTAGACAAATACTGGGACAGCTACAACCATCCCTTCAGACAGGATCAGAAGAACTTAGA
TCATTATATAATACAGTAGCAACCCTCTATTGTGTGCATCAAAGGATAGAGATAAAAGACACCAAGGAAG
CTTTAGACAAGATAGAGGAAGAGCAAAACAAAAGTAAGACCACCGCACAGCAAGCGGCCGCTGATCTTCA
GACCTGGAGGAGGAGATATGAGGGACAATTGGAGAAGTGAATTATATAAATATAAAGTAGTAAAAATTGA
ACCATTAGGAGTAGCACCCACCAAGGCAAAGAGAAGAGTGGTGCAGAGAGAAAAAAGAGCAGTGGGAATA
GGAGCTTTGTTCCTTGGGTTCTTGGGAGCAGCAGGAAGCACTATGGGCGCAGCGTCAATGACGCTGACGG
TACAGGCCAGACAATTATTGTCTGGTATAGTGCAGCAGCAGAACAATTTGCTGAGGGCTATTGAGGCGCA
ACAGCATCTGTTGCAACTCACAGTCTGGGGCATCAAGCAGCTCCAGGCAAGAATCCTGGCTGTGGAAAGA
TACCTAAAGGATCAACAGCTCCTGGGGATTTGGGGTTGCTCTGGAAAACTCATTTGCACCACTGCTGTGC
CTTGGAATGCTAGTTGGAGTAATAAATCTCTGGAACAGATTTGGAATCACACGACCTGGATGGAGTGGGA
CAGAGAAATTAACAATTACACAAGCTTAATACACTCCTTAATTGAAGAATCGCAAAACCAGCAAGAAAAG
AATGAACAAGAATTATTGGAATTAGATAAATGGGCAAGTTTGTGGAATTGGTTTAACATAACAAATTGGC
TGTGGTATATAAAATTATTCATAATGATAGTAGGAGGCTTGGTAGGTTTAAGAATAGTTTTTGCTGTACT
TTCTATAGTGAATAGAGTTAGGCAGGGATATTCACCATTATCGTTTCAGACCCACCTCCCAACCCCGAGG
GGACCCGACAGGCCCGAAGGAATAGAAGAAGAAGGTGGAGAGAGAGACAGAGACAGATCCATTCGATTAG
TGAACGGATCGGCACTGCGTGCGCCAATTCTGCAGACAAATGGCAGTATTCATCCACAATTTTAAAAGAA
AAGGGGGGATTGGGGGGTACAGTGCAGGGGAAAGAATAGTAGACATAATAGCAACAGACATACAAACTAA
AGAATTACAAAAACAAATTACAAAAATTCAAAATTTTCGGGTTTATTACAGGGACAGCAGAGATCCAGTT
TGGTTAATTAAGGTACCGAGGGCCTATTTCCCATGATTCCTTCATATTTGCATATACGATACAAGGCTGT
TAGAGAGATAATTAGAATTAATTTGACTGTAAACACAAAGATATTAGTACAAAATACGTGACGTAGAAAG
TAATAATTTCTTGGGTAGTTTGCAGTTTTAAAATTATGTTTTAAAATGGACTATCATATGCTTACCGTAA
CTTGAAAGTATTTCGATTTCTTGGCTTTATATATCTTGTGGAAAGGACGAAACACCTCCAATCCATGTCA
AAACCGGTTTTAGAGCTAGAAATAGCAAGTTAAAATAAGGCTAGTCCGTTATCAACTTGAAAAAGTGGCA
CCGAGTCGGTGCTTTTTTGAATTCGCTAGCTAGGTCTTGAAAGGAGTGGGAATTGGCTCCGGTGCCCGTC
AGTGGGCAGAGCGCACATCGCCCACAGTCCCCGAGAAGTTGGGGGGAGGGGTCGGCAATTGATCCGGTGC
CTAGAGAAGGTGGCGCGGGGTAAACTGGGAAAGTGATGTCGTGTACTGGCTCCGCCTTTTTCCCGAGGGT
GGGGGAGAACCGTATATAAGTGCAGTAGTCGCCGTGAACGTTCTTTTTCGCAACGGGTTTGCCGCCAGAA
CACAGGACCGGTTCTAGAGCGCTGCCACCATGGACAAGAAGTACAGCATCGGCCTGGACATCGGCACCAA
CTCTGTGGGCTGGGCCGTGATCACCGACGAGTACAAGGTGCCCAGCAAGAAATTCAAGGTGCTGGGCAAC
ACCGACCGGCACAGCATCAAGAAGAACCTGATCGGAGCCCTGCTGTTCGACAGCGGCGAAACAGCCGAGG
CCACCCGGCTGAAGAGAACCGCCAGAAGAAGATACACCAGACGGAAGAACCGGATCTGCTATCTGCAAGA
GATCTTCAGCAACGAGATGGCCAAGGTGGACGACAGCTTCTTCCACAGACTGGAAGAGTCCTTCCTGGTG
GAAGAGGATAAGAAGCACGAGCGGCACCCCATCTTCGGCAACATCGTGGACGAGGTGGCCTACCACGAGA
AGTACCCCACCATCTACCACCTGAGAAAGAAACTGGTGGACAGCACCGACAAGGCCGACCTGCGGCTGAT
CTATCTGGCCCTGGCCCACATGATCAAGTTCCGGGGCCACTTCCTGATCGAGGGCGACCTGAACCCCGAC
AACAGCGACGTGGACAAGCTGTTCATCCAGCTGGTGCAGACCTACAACCAGCTGTTCGAGGAAAACCCCA
TCAACGCCAGCGGCGTGGACGCCAAGGCCATCCTGTCTGCCAGACTGAGCAAGAGCAGACGGCTGGAAAA
TCTGATCGCCCAGCTGCCCGGCGAGAAGAAGAATGGCCTGTTCGGAAACCTGATTGCCCTGAGCCTGGGC
CTGACCCCCAACTTCAAGAGCAACTTCGACCTGGCCGAGGATGCCAAACTGCAGCTGAGCAAGGACACCT
ACGACGACGACCTGGACAACCTGCTGGCCCAGATCGGCGACCAGTACGCCGACCTGTTTCTGGCCGCCAA
GAACCTGTCCGACGCCATCCTGCTGAGCGACATCCTGAGAGTGAACACCGAGATCACCAAGGCCCCCCTG
AGCGCCTCTATGATCAAGAGATACGACGAGCACCACCAGGACCTGACCCTGCTGAAAGCTCTCGTGCGGC
AGCAGCTGCCTGAGAAGTACAAAGAGATTTTCTTCGACCAGAGCAAGAACGGCTACGCCGGCTACATTGA
CGGCGGAGCCAGCCAGGAAGAGTTCTACAAGTTCATCAAGCCCATCCTGGAAAAGATGGACGGCACCGAG
GAACTGCTCGTGAAGCTGAACAGAGAGGACCTGCTGCGGAAGCAGCGGACCTTCGACAACGGCAGCATCC
CCCACCAGATCCACCTGGGAGAGCTGCACGCCATTCTGCGGCGGCAGGAAGATTTTTACCCATTCCTGAA
GGACAACCGGGAAAAGATCGAGAAGATCCTGACCTTCCGCATCCCCTACTACGTGGGCCCTCTGGCCAGG
GGAAACAGCAGATTCGCCTGGATGACCAGAAAGAGCGAGGAAACCATCACCCCCTGGAACTTCGAGGAAG
TGGTGGACAAGGGCGCTTCCGCCCAGAGCTTCATCGAGCGGATGACCAACTTCGATAAGAACCTGCCCAA
CGAGAAGGTGCTGCCCAAGCACAGCCTGCTGTACGAGTACTTCACCGTGTATAACGAGCTGACCAAAGTG
AAATACGTGACCGAGGGAATGAGAAAGCCCGCCTTCCTGAGCGGCGAGCAGAAAAAGGCCATCGTGGACC
TGCTGTTCAAGACCAACCGGAAAGTGACCGTGAAGCAGCTGAAAGAGGACTACTTCAAGAAAATCGAGTG
CTTCGACTCCGTGGAAATCTCCGGCGTGGAAGATCGGTTCAACGCCTCCCTGGGCACATACCACGATCTG
CTGAAAATTATCAAGGACAAGGACTTCCTGGACAATGAGGAAAACGAGGACATTCTGGAAGATATCGTGC
TGACCCTGACACTGTTTGAGGACAGAGAGATGATCGAGGAACGGCTGAAAACCTATGCCCACCTGTTCGA
CGACAAAGTGATGAAGCAGCTGAAGCGGCGGAGATACACCGGCTGGGGCAGGCTGAGCCGGAAGCTGATC
AACGGCATCCGGGACAAGCAGTCCGGCAAGACAATCCTGGATTTCCTGAAGTCCGACGGCTTCGCCAACA
GAAACTTCATGCAGCTGATCCACGACGACAGCCTGACCTTTAAAGAGGACATCCAGAAAGCCCAGGTGTC
CGGCCAGGGCGATAGCCTGCACGAGCACATTGCCAATCTGGCCGGCAGCCCCGCCATTAAGAAGGGCATC
CTGCAGACAGTGAAGGTGGTGGACGAGCTCGTGAAAGTGATGGGCCGGCACAAGCCCGAGAACATCGTGA
TCGAAATGGCCAGAGAGAACCAGACCACCCAGAAGGGACAGAAGAACAGCCGCGAGAGAATGAAGCGGAT
CGAAGAGGGCATCAAAGAGCTGGGCAGCCAGATCCTGAAAGAACACCCCGTGGAAAACACCCAGCTGCAG
AACGAGAAGCTGTACCTGTACTACCTGCAGAATGGGCGGGATATGTACGTGGACCAGGAACTGGACATCA
ACCGGCTGTCCGACTACGATGTGGACCATATCGTGCCTCAGAGCTTTCTGAAGGACGACTCCATCGACAA
CAAGGTGCTGACCAGAAGCGACAAGAACCGGGGCAAGAGCGACAACGTGCCCTCCGAAGAGGTCGTGAAG
AAGATGAAGAACTACTGGCGGCAGCTGCTGAACGCCAAGCTGATTACCCAGAGAAAGTTCGACAATCTGA
CCAAGGCCGAGAGAGGCGGCCTGAGCGAACTGGATAAGGCCGGCTTCATCAAGAGACAGCTGGTGGAAAC
CCGGCAGATCACAAAGCACGTGGCACAGATCCTGGACTCCCGGATGAACACTAAGTACGACGAGAATGAC
AAGCTGATCCGGGAAGTGAAAGTGATCACCCTGAAGTCCAAGCTGGTGTCCGATTTCCGGAAGGATTTCC
AGTTTTACAAAGTGCGCGAGATCAACAACTACCACCACGCCCACGACGCCTACCTGAACGCCGTCGTGGG
AACCGCCCTGATCAAAAAGTACCCTAAGCTGGAAAGCGAGTTCGTGTACGGCGACTACAAGGTGTACGAC
GTGCGGAAGATGATCGCCAAGAGCGAGCAGGAAATCGGCAAGGCTACCGCCAAGTACTTCTTCTACAGCA
ACATCATGAACTTTTTCAAGACCGAGATTACCCTGGCCAACGGCGAGATCCGGAAGCGGCCTCTGATCGA
GACAAACGGCGAAACCGGGGAGATCGTGTGGGATAAGGGCCGGGATTTTGCCACCGTGCGGAAAGTGCTG
AGCATGCCCCAAGTGAATATCGTGAAAAAGACCGAGGTGCAGACAGGCGGCTTCAGCAAAGAGTCTATCC
TGCCCAAGAGGAACAGCGATAAGCTGATCGCCAGAAAGAAGGACTGGGACCCTAAGAAGTACGGCGGCTT
CGACAGCCCCACCGTGGCCTATTCTGTGCTGGTGGTGGCCAAAGTGGAAAAGGGCAAGTCCAAGAAACTG
AAGAGTGTGAAAGAGCTGCTGGGGATCACCATCATGGAAAGAAGCAGCTTCGAGAAGAATCCCATCGACT
TTCTGGAAGCCAAGGGCTACAAAGAAGTGAAAAAGGACCTGATCATCAAGCTGCCTAAGTACTCCCTGTT
CGAGCTGGAAAACGGCCGGAAGAGAATGCTGGCCTCTGCCGGCGAACTGCAGAAGGGAAACGAACTGGCC
CTGCCCTCCAAATATGTGAACTTCCTGTACCTGGCCAGCCACTATGAGAAGCTGAAGGGCTCCCCCGAGG
ATAATGAGCAGAAACAGCTGTTTGTGGAACAGCACAAGCACTACCTGGACGAGATCATCGAGCAGATCAG
CGAGTTCTCCAAGAGAGTGATCCTGGCCGACGCTAATCTGGACAAAGTGCTGTCCGCCTACAACAAGCAC
CGGGATAAGCCCATCAGAGAGCAGGCCGAGAATATCATCCACCTGTTTACCCTGACCAATCTGGGAGCCC
CTGCCGCCTTCAAGTACTTTGACACCACCATCGACCGGAAGAGGTACACCAGCACCAAAGAGGTGCTGGA
CGCCACCCTGATCCACCAGAGCATCACCGGCCTGTACGAGACACGGATCGACCTGTCTCAGCTGGGAGGC
GACAAGCGACCTGCCGCCACAAAGAAGGCTGGACAGGCTAAGAAGAAGAAAGATTACAAAGACGATGACG
ATAAGGGATCCGGCGCAACAAACTTCTCTCTGCTGAAACAAGCCGGAGATGTCGAAGAGAATCCTGGACC
GACCGAGTACAAGCCCACGGTGCGCCTCGCCACCCGCGACGACGTCCCCAGGGCCGTACGCACCCTCGCC
GCCGCGTTCGCCGACTACCCCGCCACGCGCCACACCGTCGATCCGGACCGCCACATCGAGCGGGTCACCG
AGCTGCAAGAACTCTTCCTCACGCGCGTCGGGCTCGACATCGGCAAGGTGTGGGTCGCGGACGACGGCGC
CGCGGTGGCGGTCTGGACCACGCCGGAGAGCGTCGAAGCGGGGGCGGTGTTCGCCGAGATCGGCCCGCGC
ATGGCCGAGTTGAGCGGTTCCCGGCTGGCCGCGCAGCAACAGATGGAAGGCCTCCTGGCGCCGCACCGGC
CCAAGGAGCCCGCGTGGTTCCTGGCCACCGTCGGAGTCTCGCCCGACCACCAGGGCAAGGGTCTGGGCAG
CGCCGTCGTGCTCCCCGGAGTGGAGGCGGCCGAGCGCGCCGGGGTGCCCGCCTTCCTGGAGACCTCCGCG
CCCCGCAACCTCCCCTTCTACGAGCGGCTCGGCTTCACCGTCACCGCCGACGTCGAGGTGCCCGAAGGAC
CGCGCACCTGGTGCATGACCCGCAAGCCCGGTGCCTGAACGCGTTAAGTCGACAATCAACCTCTGGATTA
CAAAATTTGTGAAAGATTGACTGGTATTCTTAACTATGTTGCTCCTTTTACGCTATGTGGATACGCTGCT
TTAATGCCTTTGTATCATGCTATTGCTTCCCGTATGGCTTTCATTTTCTCCTCCTTGTATAAATCCTGGT
TGCTGTCTCTTTATGAGGAGTTGTGGCCCGTTGTCAGGCAACGTGGCGTGGTGTGCACTGTGTTTGCTGA
CGCAACCCCCACTGGTTGGGGCATTGCCACCACCTGTCAGCTCCTTTCCGGGACTTTCGCTTTCCCCCTC
CCTATTGCCACGGCGGAACTCATCGCCGCCTGCCTTGCCCGCTGCTGGACAGGGGCTCGGCTGTTGGGCA
CTGACAATTCCGTGGTGTTGTCGGGGAAATCATCGTCCTTTCCTTGGCTGCTCGCCTGTGTTGCCACCTG
GATTCTGCGCGGGACGTCCTTCTGCTACGTCCCTTCGGCCCTCAATCCAGCGGACCTTCCTTCCCGCGGC
CTGCTGCCGGCTCTGCGGCCTCTTCCGCGTCTTCGCCTTCGCCCTCAGACGAGTCGGATCTCCCTTTGGG
CCGCCTCCCCGCGTCGACTTTAAGACCAATGACTTACAAGGCAGCTGTAGATCTTAGCCACTTTTTAAAA
GAAAAGGGGGGACTGGAAGGGCTAATTCACTCCCAACGAAGACAAGATCTGCTTTTTGCTTGTACTGGGT
CTCTCTGGTTAGACCAGATCTGAGCCTGGGAGCTCTCTGGCTAACTAGGGAACCCACTGCTTAAGCCTCA
ATAAAGCTTGCCTTGAGTGCTTCAAGTAGTGTGTGCCCGTCTGTTGTGTGACTCTGGTAACTAGAGATCC
CTCAGACCCTTTTAGTCAGTGTGGAAAATCTCTAGCAGGGCCCGTTTAAACCCGCTGATCAGCCTCGACT
GTGCCTTCTAGTTGCCAGCCATCTGTTGTTTGCCCCTCCCCCGTGCCTTCCTTGACCCTGGAAGGTGCCA
CTCCCACTGTCCTTTCCTAATAAAATGAGGAAATTGCATCGCATTGTCTGAGTAGGTGTCATTCTATTCT
GGGGGGTGGGGTGGGGCAGGACAGCAAGGGGGAGGATTGGGAAGACAATAGCAGGCATGCTGGGGATGCG
GTGGGCTCTATGGCTTCTGAGGCGGAAAGAACCAGCTGGGGCTCTAGGGGGTATCCCC
[124 nt withheld, positions 9299-9422]
C
[91 nt withheld, positions 9424-9514]
A
[49 nt withheld, positions 9516-9564]
CCTTTGACGTTGGAGTCCACGTTCTTT
[37 nt withheld, positions 9592-9628]
ACCCTATCTCGGTCTATTCTTTTGATTTATAAGGGATTTTGCCGATTTCGGCCTATTGGTTAAAAAATGA
GCTGATTTAACAAAAATTTAACGCGAATTAATTCTGTGGAATGTGTGTCAGTTAGGGTGTGGAAAGTCCC
CAGGCTCCCCAGCAGGCAGAAGTATGCAAAGCATGCATCTCAATTAGTCAGCAACCAGGTGTGGAAAGTC
CCCAGGCTCCCCAGCAGGCAGAAGTATGCAAAGCATGCATCTCAATTAGTCAGCAACCATAGTCCCGCCC
CTAACTCCGCCCATCCCGCCCCTAACTCCGCCCAGTTCCGCCCATTCTCCGCCCCATGGCTGACTAATTT
TTTTTATTTATGCAGAGGCCGAGGCCGCCTCTGCCTCTGAGCTATTCCAGAAGTAGTGAGGAGGCTTTTT
TGGAGGCCTAGGCTTTTGCAAAAAGCTCCCGGGAGCTTGTATATCCATTTTCGGATCTGATCAGCACGTG
TTGACAATTAATCATCGGCATAGTATATCGGCATAGTATAATACGACAAGGTGAGGAACTAAACCATGGC
CAAGTTGACCAGTGCCGTTCCGGTGCTCACCGCGCGCGACGTCGCCGGAGCGGTCGAGTTCTGGACCGAC
CGGCTCGGGTTCTCCCGGGACTTCGTGGAGGACGACTTCGCCGGTGTGGTCCGGGACGACGTGACCCTGT
TCATCAGCGCGGTCCAGGACCAGGTGGTGCCGGACAACACCCTGGCCTGGGTGTGGGTGCGCGGCCTGGA
CGAGCTGTACGCCGAGTGGTCGGAGGTCGTGTCCACGAACTTCCGGGACGCCTCCGGGCCGGCCATGACC
GAGATCGGCGAGCAGCCGTGGGGGCGGGAGTTCGCCCTGCGCGACCCGGCCGGCAACTGCGTGCACTTCG
TGGCCGAGGAGCAGGACTGACACGTGCTACGAGATTTCGATTCCACCGCCGCCTTCTATGAAAGGTTGGG
CTTCGGAATCGTTTTCCGGGACGCCGGCTGGATGATCCTCCAGCGCGGGGATCTCATGCTGGAGTTCTTC
GCCCACCCCAACTTGTTTATTGCAGCTTATAATGGTTACAAATAAAGCAATAGCATCACAAATTTCACAA
ATAAAGCATTTTTTTCACTGCATTCTAGTTGTGGTTTGTCCAAACTCATCAATGTATCTTATCATGTCTG
TATACCGTCGACCTCTAGCTAGAGCTTGGCGTAATCATGGTCATAGCTGTTTCCTGTGTGAAATTGTTAT
CCGCTCACAATTCCACACAACATACGAGCCGGAAGCATAAAGTGTAAAGCCTGGGGTGCCTAATGAGTGA
GCTAACTCACATTAATTGCGTTGCGCTCACTGCCCGCTTTCCAGTCGGGAAACCTGTCGTGCCAGCTGCA
TTAATGAATCGGCCAACGCGCGGGGAGAGGCGGTTTGCGTATTGGGCGCTCTTCCGCTTCCTCGCTCACT
GACTCGCTGCGCTCGGTCGTTCGGCTGCGGCGAGCGGTATCAGCTCACTCAAAGGCGGTAATACGGTTAT
CCACAGAATCAGGGGATAACGCAGGAAAGAACATGTGAGCAAAAGGCCAGCAAAAGGCCAGGAACCGTAA
AAAGGCCGCGTTGCTGGCGTTTTTCCATAGGCTCCGCCCCCCTGACGAGCATCACAAAAATCGACGCTCA
AGTCAGAGGTGGCGAAACCCGACAGGACTATAAAGATACCAGGCGTTTCCCCCTGGAAGCTCCCTCGTGC
GCTCTCCTGTTCCGACCCTGCCGCTTACCGGATACCTGTCCGCCTTTCTCCCTTCGGGAAGCGTGGCGCT
TTCTCATAGCTCACGCTGTAGGTATCTCAGTTCGGTGTAGGTCGTTCGCTCCAAGCTGGGCTGTGTGCAC
GAACCCCCCGTTCAGCCCGACCGCTGCGCCTTATCCGGTAACTATCGTCTTGAGTCCAACCCGGTAAGAC
ACGACTTATCGCCACTGGCAGCAGCCACTGGTAACAGGATTAGCAGAGCGAGGTATGTAGGCGGTGCTAC
AGAGTTCTTGAAGTGGTGGCCTAACTACGGCTACACTAGAAGAACAGTATTTGGTATCTGCGCTCTGCTG
AAGCCAGTTACCTTCGGAAAAAGAGTTGGTAGCTCTTGATCCGGCAAACAAACCACCGCTGGTAGCGGTG
GTTTTTTTGTTTGCAAGCAGCAGATTACGCGCAGAAAAAAAGGATCTCAAGAAGATCCTTTGATCTTTTC
TACGGGGTCTGACGCTCAGTGGAACGAAAACTCACGTTAAGGGATTTTGGTCATGAGATTATCAAAAAGG
ATCTTCACCTAGATCCTTTTAAATTAAAAATGAAGTTTTAAATCAATCTAAAGTATATATGAGTAAACTT
GGTCTGACAGTTACCAATGCTTAATCAGTGAGGCACCTATCTCAGCGATCTGTCTATTTCGTTCATCCAT
AGTTGCCTGACTCCCCGTCGTGTAGATAACTACGATACGGGAGGGCTTACCATCTGGCCCCAGTGCTGCA
ATGATACCGCGAGACCCACGCTCACCGGCTCCAGATTTATCAGCAATAAACCAGCCAGCCGGAAGGGCCG
AGCGCAGAAGTGGTCCTGCAACTTTATCCGCCTCCATCCAGTCTATTAATTGTTGCCGGGAAGCTAGAGT
AAGTAGTTCGCCAGTTAATAGTTTGCGCAACGTTGTTGCCATTGCTACAGGCATCGTGGTGTCACGCTCG
TCGTTTGGTATGGCTTCATTCAGCTCCGGTTCCCAACGATCAAGGCGAGTTACATGATCCCCCATGTTGT
GCAAAAAAGCGGTTAGCTCCTTCGGTCCTCCGATCGTTGTCAGAAGTAAGTTGGCCGCAGTGTTATCACT
CATGGTTATGGCAGCACTGCATAATTCTCTTACTGTCATGCCATCCGTAAGATGCTTTTCTGTGACTGGT
GAGTACTCAACCAAGTCATTCTGAGAATAGTGTATGCGGCGACCGAGTTGCTCTTGCCCGGCGTCAATAC
GGGATAATACCGCGCCACATAGCAGAACTTTAAAAGTGCTCATCATTGGAAAACGTTCTTCGGGGCGAAA
ACTCTCAAGGATCTTACCGCTGTTGAGATCCAGTTCGATGTAACCCACTCGTGCACCCAACTGATCTTCA
GCATCTTTTACTTTCACCAGCGTTTCTGGGTGAGCAAAAACAGGAAGGCAAAATGCCGCAAAAAAGGGAA
TAAGGGCGACACGGAAATGTTGAATACTCATACTCTTCCTTTTTCAATATTATTGAAGCATTTATCAGGG
TTATTGTCTCATGAGCGGATACATATTTGAATGTATTTAGAAAAATAAACAAATAGGGGTTCCGCGCACA
TTTCCCCGAAAAGTGCCACCTGAC
Features (pLannotate 1.2.2; 33 found; start..end, strand, type, name):
     31..83      -  misc_feature   bom (fragment): basis of mobility region from pBR322
    238..617     +  enhancer       CMV enhancer: human cytomegalovirus immediate early enhancer
    618..817     +  promoter       CMV promoter: human cytomegalovirus (CMV) immediate early promoter
    835..1015    +  LTR            5' LTR (truncated): truncated 5' long terminal repeat (LTR) from HIV-1
   1062..1187    +  misc_feature   HIV-1 Ψ: packaging signal of human immunodeficiency virus type 1
   1171..1534    +  CDS            HIV-1 gag (fragment): gag protein from human immunodeficiency virus 1; gag
   1680..1913    +  misc_feature   RRE: The Rev response element (RRE) of HIV-1 allows for Rev-dependent mRNA export from the nucleus to the cytoplasm.
   2290..2390    +  CDS            Rev (fragment): human immunodeficiency virus 1 (HIV-1) Rev protein; rev; enhances nuclear export of unspliced and incompletely spliced viral mRNAs
   2440..2557    +  misc_feature   cPPT/CTS: central polypurine tract and central termination sequence of HIV-1
   2608..2848    +  promoter       U6 promoter: RNA polymerase III promoter for human U6 snRNA
   2877..2952    +  misc_RNA       gRNA scaffold: guide RNA scaffold for the Streptococcus pyogenes CRISPR/Cas9 system
   2970..2988    +  CDS            small t antigen (fragment): SV40 (simian virus 40) small t antigen
   3014..3225    +  promoter       EF-1α core promoter: core promoter for human elongation factor EF-1α
   3250..7353    +  CDS            Cas9: Cas9 (Csn1) endonuclease from the Streptococcus pyogenes Type II CRISPR/Cas system generates RNA-guided double strand breaks in DNA
   7491..8088    +  CDS            PuroR (fragment): puromycin N-acetyltransferase; pac from Streptomyces; confers resistance to puromycin
   8104..8692    +  misc_feature   WPRE: woodchuck hepatitis virus posttranscriptional regulatory element
   8743..8762    +  misc_feature   cPPT/CTS (fragment): central polypurine tract and central termination sequence of HIV-1
   8764..8997    +  LTR            3' LTR (ΔU3): self-inactivating 3' long terminal repeat (LTR) from HIV-1
   9029..9253    +  polyA_signal   bGH poly(A) signal: bovine growth hormone polyadenylation signal
   9257..9278    +  promoter       SV40 promoter (fragment): SV40 enhancer and early promoter
   9299..9727    +  rep_origin     f1 ori (sequence partly withheld): f1 bacteriophage origin of replication; arrow indicates direction of (+) strand synthesis
   9741..10070   +  promoter       SV40 promoter: SV40 enhancer and early promoter
  10118..10165   +  promoter       EM7 promoter: synthetic bacterial promoter&nbsp
  10184..10558   +  CDS            BleoR: antibiotic-binding protein; Sh ble from Streptoalloteichus hindustanus; confers resistance to bleomycin, phleomycin, and Zeocin™
  10568..10693   +  CDS            ble (fragment): BLE_KLEPN - Experimental evidence at protein level: Swiss-Prot protein existence level 1. Binding protein with a strong affinity to the bleomycin family of antibiotics. Binds to CL990; an antimitotic-antibiotic compound. From Klebsiella pneumoniae.
  10688..10809   +  polyA_signal   SV40 poly(A) signal: SV40 polyadenylation signal
  10880..10902   -  protein_bind   lac operator (fragment): The lac repressor binds to the lac operator to inhibit transcription in E. coli. This inhibition can be relieved by adding lactose or isopropyl-β-D-thiogalactopyranoside (IPTG). lac repressor encoded by lacI
  10906..10936   -  promoter       lac promoter: promoter for the E. coli lac operon
  10951..10972   -  protein_bind   CAP binding site: CAP binding activates transcription in the presence of cAMP. E. coli catabolite activator protein
  10985..11077   -  CDS            lacI (fragment): lac repressor; lacI; The lac repressor binds to the lac operator to inhibit transcription in E. coli. This inhibition can be relieved by adding lactose or isopropyl-β-D-thiogalactopyranoside (IPTG).
  11260..11848   -  rep_origin     ori: high-copy-number ColE1/pMB1/pBR322/pUC origin of replication
  12019..12879   -  CDS            AmpR: β-lactamase; bla; confers resistance to ampicillin, carbenicillin, and related antibiotics
  12880..12984   -  promoter       AmpR promoter: bla
