[The description below was written by a language model from this plasmid's Addgene catalogue record and pLannotate feature annotations shown in this document.]
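Description:
LentiCRISPRv2puro-Ptgs2_Balbc is an all-in-one lentiviral CRISPR/Cas9 knock-out plasmid of about 13 kb, built on the LentiCRISPRv2puro backbone and intended to disrupt mouse Ptgs2 in cells of Balb/c background. It is propagated in E. coli through a high-copy ColE1/pUC-type origin with ampicillin resistance. An f1 origin is also present. Outside the viral region, the backbone carries an SV40/EM7-driven bleomycin/Zeocin resistance cassette with an SV40 poly(A) signal.

The transfer region is a self-inactivating HIV-1 design. A CMV enhancer/promoter fused to a truncated 5' LTR drives genomic RNA production in packaging cells. This is followed by the Ψ packaging signal, a gag fragment, the RRE for Rev-dependent export and the cPPT/CTS. The region ends in a ΔU3 3' LTR with a downstream bGH poly(A) signal.

The payload has two expression units. A human U6 Pol III promoter transcribes the guide, which sits in the short interval before the S. pyogenes gRNA scaffold. An EF-1α core promoter drives Cas9, followed by a puromycin N-acetyltransferase coding region and a WPRE that enhances transcript expression. The link between Cas9 and PuroR is not annotated, but no separate promoter for PuroR appears in the table. Transduced mammalian cells therefore receive nuclease, guide and puromycin selection from a single integrated provirus.

The catalogue entry is inconsistent. The insert name field describes a gRNA against mouse tyrosinase, whereas the plasmid name, stated purpose and gRNA field all indicate Ptgs2, and the spacer sequence itself is not given. The depositor and sequencing-derived records have matching annotations and differ by one nucleotide in length, located between the U6 promoter and the scaffold.
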