Addgene plasmid #170301: LentiCRISPRv2puro-Ptgs2_Balbc
Purpose: A knock-out vector for the mouse Ptgs2 in Balb/c
Depositing lab: Michiyuki Matsuda. Depositing organization: Kyoto University, Graduate School of Biostudies. Publication: Intravital imaging identifies the VEGF-TXA2 axis as a critical promoter of PGE2 secretion from tumor cells and immune evasion. Konishi Y, Ichise H, Watabe T, Oki C, Tsukiji S, Hamazaki Y, Murakawa Y, Takaori-Kondo A, Terai K, Matsuda M. Cancer Res. 2021 May 25. pii: 0008-5472.CAN-20-4245. doi: 10.1158/0008-5472.CAN-20-4245. PubMed 34035084.
Backbone
  Vector backbone: LentiCRISPRv2puro
  Backbone manufacturer: https://www.addgene.org/52961/
  Vector type: Lentiviral, CRISPR
  Selectable markers: Puromycin
Growth in bacteria
  Bacterial resistance: Ampicillin, 100 μg/mL
  Growth temperature: 37°C
  Growth strain: NEB Stable
  Copy number: High Copy
Gene/Insert
  Gene/Insert name: A gRNA targeting the mouse tyrosinase gene.
  gRNA/shRNA sequence: Ptgs2
Terms and licenses: Academic/Nonprofit Terms; Industry Terms: Not Available to Industry
How to cite: LentiCRISPRv2puro-Ptgs2_Balbc was a gift from Michiyuki Matsuda (Addgene plasmid # 170301 ; http://n2t.net/addgene:170301 ; RRID:Addgene_170301)
